Addgene plasmid #118998: pU6Rosa-CAG-Cas9
Purpose: Mammalian expression of Rosa26 sgRNA, Cas9 and BFP
Depositing lab: Ralf Kuehn. Depositing organization: Max-Delbrueck-Centrum fuer Molekulare Medizin (MDC). Publication: Enhancement of CRISPR-Cas9 induced precise gene editing by targeting histone H2A-K15 ubiquitination. Bashir S, Dang T, Rossius J, Wolf J, Kuhn R. BMC Biotechnol. 2020 Oct 23;20(1):57. doi: 10.1186/s12896-020-00650-x. PubMed 33097066.
Backbone
  Vector backbone: Bluescript
  Backbone size w/o insert (bp): 2961
  Total vector size (bp): 11545
  Vector type: Mammalian Expression
Growth in bacteria
  Bacterial resistance: Ampicillin, 100 μg/mL
  Growth temperature: 37°C
  Growth strain: DH5alpha
  Copy number: High Copy
Gene/Insert
  Gene/Insert name: Cas9
  Species: Synthetic
  GenBank ID: KT031982.1
  Promoter: CAG
  Cloning method: Restriction Enzyme; 5′ cloning site PacI (not destroyed); 3′ cloning site MluI (not destroyed)
  Sequencing primers: 5′ M13 reverse; 3′ M13 forward
Terms and licenses: Academic/Nonprofit Terms; Industry Terms: Not Available to Industry
How to cite: pU6Rosa-CAG-Cas9 was a gift from Ralf Kuehn (Addgene plasmid # 118998 ; http://n2t.net/addgene:118998 ; RRID:Addgene_118998)
