[The description below was written by a language model from this plasmid's Addgene catalogue record and pLannotate feature annotations shown in this document.]
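Description:
pU6Rosa-CAG-Cas9 is an all-in-one CRISPR/Cas9 mammalian expression plasmid of about 11.5 kb built on a Bluescript backbone. It is propagated in E. coli as a high-copy plasmid through a ColE1/pUC-type origin and selected with ampicillin via the β-lactamase gene. The backbone also retains an f1 phage origin and remnants of the lac promoter/operator and lacZα region. There is no mammalian selection marker or viral element in the annotation, so the plasmid is suited to transient delivery by transfection rather than viral packaging.

The payload consists of three separate expression units in the same orientation. A human U6 RNA polymerase III promoter drives a single guide RNA, made up of a 20-nt spacer followed by the Streptococcus pyogenes gRNA scaffold. The annotation tool labels the spacer as a fragment of the mouse Rosa26 intron 1 homology arm, which fits its role as the Rosa26-targeting sequence. Next, the CAG promoter (CMV enhancer, chicken β-actin promoter and chimeric intron) drives S. pyogenes Cas9, terminated by a bGH polyadenylation signal. The coding sequence is annotated as overlapping N- and C-terminal portions that together appear to span one continuous Cas9 open reading frame. A short T7 promoter sits just upstream of it. A third cassette uses the EF-1α core promoter with its intron A to express the blue fluorescent protein EBFP2, followed by a second bGH poly(A) signal. This allows transfected cells to be identified or sorted.

The depositor and sequencing-derived records agree closely, differing by a few bases and in the annotated f1 ori orientation. The associated publication concerns enhancing precise Cas9-induced gene editing.
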