Features (pLannotate 1.2.2; 25 found; start..end, strand, type, name):
     44..284     +  promoter       U6 promoter: RNA polymerase III promoter for human U6 snRNA
    294..313     +  misc_feature   HA-L (fragment): left homology arm from intron 1 of the mouse Rosa26 gene (Soriano, 1999)
    314..389     +  misc_RNA       gRNA scaffold: guide RNA scaffold for the Streptococcus pyogenes CRISPR/Cas9 system
    424..803     +  enhancer       CMV enhancer: human cytomegalovirus immediate early enhancer
    805..1082    +  promoter       chicken β-actin promoter: No description available
   1083..2094    +  intron         chimeric intron: chimera between introns from chicken β-actin and rabbit β-globin
   2107..2125    +  promoter       T7 promoter: promoter for bacteriophage T7 RNA polymerase
   2136..3854    +  CDS            Cas9(N): N-terminal portion of Streptococcus pyogenes Cas9 (Zetsche et al., 2015)
   3741..6239    +  CDS            Cas9(C): C-terminal portion of Streptococcus pyogenes Cas9 (Zetsche et al., 2015)
   6359..6377    -  misc_feature   MCS (fragment): pBluescript multiple cloning site
   6395..6619    +  polyA_signal   bGH poly(A) signal: bovine growth hormone polyadenylation signal
   6623..6644    +  promoter       SV40 promoter (fragment): SV40 enhancer and early promoter
   6690..6839    +  promoter       EF-1α core promoter (fragment): core promoter for human elongation factor EF-1α
   6840..7778    +  intron         EF-1α intron A: intron upstream of the start codon of human EF-1α
   7819..8535    +  CDS            EBFP2: EBFP2 is a basic (constitutively fluorescent) blue fluorescent protein published in 2007, derived from Aequorea victoria. It is reported to be a rapidly-maturing monomer with moderate acid sensitivity.
   8569..8680    +  polyA_signal   bGH poly(A) signal: bovine growth hormone polyadenylation signal
   8797..8951    +  CDS            lacZα (fragment): LacZα fragment of β-galactosidase; lacZ fragment
   8956..9384    +  rep_origin     f1 ori (sequence partly withheld): f1 bacteriophage origin of replication; arrow indicates direction of (+) strand synthesis
   9437..9541    +  promoter       AmpR promoter: bla
   9542..10402   +  CDS            AmpR: β-lactamase; bla; confers resistance to ampicillin, carbenicillin, and related antibiotics
  10573..11161   +  rep_origin     ori: high-copy-number ColE1/pMB1/pBR322/pUC origin of replication
  11344..11436   +  CDS            lacI (fragment): lac repressor; lacI; The lac repressor binds to the lac operator to inhibit transcription in E. coli. This inhibition can be relieved by adding lactose or isopropyl-β-D-thiogalactopyranoside (IPTG).
  11449..11470   +  protein_bind   CAP binding site: CAP binding activates transcription in the presence of cAMP. E. coli catabolite activator protein
  11485..11515   +  promoter       lac promoter: promoter for the E. coli lac operon
  11519..11541   +  protein_bind   lac operator (fragment): The lac repressor binds to the lac operator to inhibit transcription in E. coli. This inhibition can be relieved by adding lactose or isopropyl-β-D-thiogalactopyranoside (IPTG). lac repressor encoded by lacI
>Addgene plasmid #118998 | pU6Rosa-CAG-Cas9 | depositor full sequence | sequence record 224965 | pU6Rosa-CAG-Cas9 sequence 11545 bps
ACAGGAAACAGCTATGACCATGAGGCGCGCCCCCCCCTTCACCGAGGGCCTATTTCCCATGATTCCTTCA
TATTTGCATATACGATACAAGGCTGTTAGAGAGATAATTGGAATTAATTTGACTGTAAACACAAAGATAT
TAGTACAAAATACGTGACGTAGAAAGTAATAATTTCTTGGGTAGTTTGCAGTTTTAAAATTATGTTTTAA
AATGGACTATCATATGCTTACCGTAACTTGAAAGTATTTCGATTTCTTGGCTTTATATATCTTGTGGAAA
GGACGAAACACCGACTCCAGTCTTTCTAGAAGAGTTTTAGAGCTAGAAATAGCAAGTTAAAATAAGGCTA
GTCCGTTATCAACTTGAAAAAGTGGCACCGAGTCGGTGCTTTTTTTGATCCAAGGGTGGGGCGCGCCGGA
TTCGACATTGATTATTGACTAGTTATTAATAGTAATCAATTACGGGGTCATTAGTTCATAGCCCATATAT
GGAGTTCCGCGTTACATAACTTACGGTAAATGGCCCGCCTGGCTGACCGCCCAACGACCCCCGCCCATTG
ACGTCAATAATGACGTATGTTCCCATAGTAACGCCAATAGGGACTTTCCATTGACGTCAATGGGTGGAGT
ATTTACGGTAAACTGCCCACTTGGCAGTACATCAAGTGTATCATATGCCAAGTACGCCCCCTATTGACGT
CAATGACGGTAAATGGCCCGCCTGGCATTATGCCCAGTACATGACCTTATGGGACTTTCCTACTTGGCAG
TACATCTACGTATTAGTCATCGCTATTACCATGGTCGAGGTGAGCCCCACGTTCTGCTTCACTCTCCCCA
TCTCCCCCCCCTCCCCACCCCCAATTTTGTATTTATTTATTTTTTAATTATTTTGTGCAGCGATGGGGGC
GGGGGGGGGGGGGGGGCGCGCGCCAGGCGGGGCGGGGCGGGGCGAGGGGCGGGGCGGGGCGAGGCGGAGA
GGTGCGGCGGCAGCCAATCAGAGCGGCGCGCTCCGAAAGTTTCCTTTTATGGCGAGGCGGCGGCGGCGGC
GGCCCTATAAAAAGCGAAGCGCGCGGCGGGCGGGAGTCGCTGCGTCGCGCCTTCGCCCCGTGCCCCGCTC
CGCCGCCGCCTCGCGCCGCCCGCCCCGGCTCTGACTGACCGCGTTACTCCCACAGGTGAGCGGGCGGGAC
GGCCCTTCTCCTCCGGGCTGTAATTAGCGCTTGGTTTAATGACGGCTCGTTTCTTTTCTGTGGCTGCGTG
AAAGCCTTAAAGGGCTCCGGGAGGGCCCTTTGTGCGGGGGGGAGCGGCTCGGGGGGTGCGTGCGTGTGTG
TGTGCGTGGGGAGCGCCGCGTGCGGCCCGCGCTGCCCGGCGGCTGTGAGCGCTGCGGGCGCGGCGCGGGG
CTTTGTGCGCTCCGCGTGTGCGCGAGGGGAGCGCGGCCGGGGGCGGTGCCCCGCGGTGCGGGGGGGCTGC
GAGGGGAACAAAGGCTGCGTGCGGGGTGTGTGCGTGGGGGGGTGAGCAGGGGGTGTGGGCGCGGCGGTCG
GGCTGTAACCCCCCCCTGCACCCCCCTCCCCGAGTTGCTGAGCACGGCCCGGCTTCGGGTGCGGGGCTCC
GTGCGGGGCGTGGCGCGGGGCTCGCCGTGCCGGGCGGGGGGTGGCGGCAGGTGGGGGTGCCGGGCGGGGC
GGGGCCGCCTCGGGCCGGGGAGGGCTCGGGGGAGGGGCGCGGCGGCCCCGGAGCGCCGGCGGCTGTCGAG
GCGCGGCGAGCCGCAGCCATTGCCTTTTATGGTAATCGTGCGAGAGGGCGCAGGGACTTCCTTTGTCCCA
AATCTGGCGGAGCCGAAATCTGGGAGGCGCCGCCGCACCCCCTCTAGCGGGCGCGGGCGAAGCGGTGCGG
CGCCGGCAGGAAGGAAATGGGCGGGGAGGGCCTTCGTGCGTCGCCGCGCCGCCGTCCCCTTCTCCATCTC
CAGCCTCGGGGCTGCCGCAGGGGGACGGCTGCCTTCGGGGGGGACGGGGCAGGGCGGGGTTCGGCTTCTG
GCGTGTGACCGGCGGCTCTAGAGCCTCTGCTAACCATGTTCATGCCTTCTTCTTTTTCCTACAGATCCTT
AATTAATAATACGACTCACTATAGGGGCCGCCACCATGGACAAGAAGTACAGCATCGGCCTGGACATCGG
CACCAACTCTGTGGGCTGGGCCGTGATCACCGACGAGTACAAGGTGCCCAGCAAGAAATTCAAGGTGCTG
GGCAACACCGACCGGCACAGCATCAAGAAGAACCTGATCGGAGCCCTGCTGTTCGACAGCGGCGAAACAG
CCGAGGCCACCCGGCTGAAGAGAACCGCCAGAAGAAGATACACCAGACGGAAGAACCGGATCTGCTATCT
GCAAGAGATCTTCAGCAACGAGATGGCCAAGGTGGACGACAGCTTCTTCCACAGACTGGAAGAGTCCTTC
CTGGTGGAAGAGGATAAGAAGCACGAGCGGCACCCCATCTTCGGCAACATCGTGGACGAGGTGGCCTACC
ACGAGAAGTACCCCACCATCTACCACCTGAGAAAGAAACTGGTGGACAGCACCGACAAGGCCGACCTGCG
GCTGATCTATCTGGCCCTGGCCCACATGATCAAGTTCCGGGGCCACTTCCTGATCGAGGGCGACCTGAAC
CCCGACAACAGCGACGTGGACAAGCTGTTCATCCAGCTGGTGCAGACCTACAACCAGCTGTTCGAGGAAA
ACCCCATCAACGCCAGCGGCGTGGACGCCAAGGCCATCCTGTCTGCCAGACTGAGCAAGAGCAGACGGCT
GGAAAATCTGATCGCCCAGCTGCCCGGCGAGAAGAAGAATGGCCTGTTCGGCAACCTGATTGCCCTGAGC
CTGGGCCTGACCCCCAACTTCAAGAGCAACTTCGACCTGGCCGAGGATGCCAAACTGCAGCTGAGCAAGG
ACACCTACGACGACGACCTGGACAACCTGCTGGCCCAGATCGGCGACCAGTACGCCGACCTGTTTCTGGC
CGCCAAGAACCTGTCCGACGCCATCCTGCTGAGCGACATCCTGAGAGTGAACACCGAGATCACCAAGGCC
CCCCTGAGCGCCTCTATGATCAAGAGATACGACGAGCACCACCAGGACCTGACCCTGCTGAAAGCTCTCG
TGCGGCAGCAGCTGCCTGAGAAGTACAAAGAGATTTTCTTCGACCAGAGCAAGAACGGCTACGCCGGCTA
CATTGACGGCGGAGCCAGCCAGGAAGAGTTCTACAAGTTCATCAAGCCCATCCTGGAAAAGATGGACGGC
ACCGAGGAACTGCTCGTGAAGCTGAACAGAGAGGACCTGCTGCGGAAGCAGCGGACCTTCGACAACGGCA
GCATCCCCCACCAGATCCACCTGGGAGAGCTGCACGCCATTCTGCGGCGGCAGGAAGATTTTTACCCATT
CCTGAAGGACAACCGGGAAAAGATCGAGAAGATCCTGACCTTCCGCATCCCCTACTACGTGGGCCCTCTG
GCCAGGGGAAACAGCAGATTCGCCTGGATGACCAGAAAGAGCGAGGAAACCATCACCCCCTGGAACTTCG
AGGAAGTGGTGGACAAGGGCGCTTCCGCCCAGAGCTTCATCGAGCGGATGACCAACTTCGATAAGAACCT
GCCCAACGAGAAGGTGCTGCCCAAGCACAGCCTGCTGTACGAGTACTTCACCGTGTATAACGAGCTGACC
AAAGTGAAATACGTGACCGAGGGAATGAGAAAGCCCGCCTTCCTGAGCGGCGAGCAGAAAAAGGCCATCG
TGGACCTGCTGTTCAAGACCAACCGGAAAGTGACCGTGAAGCAGCTGAAAGAGGACTACTTCAAGAAAAT
CGAGTGCTTCGACTCCGTGGAAATCTCCGGCGTGGAAGATCGGTTCAACGCCTCCCTGGGCACATACCAC
GATCTGCTGAAAATTATCAAGGACAAGGACTTCCTGGACAATGAGGAAAACGAGGACATTCTGGAAGATA
TCGTGCTGACCCTGACACTGTTTGAGGACAGAGAGATGATCGAGGAACGGCTGAAAACCTATGCCCACCT
GTTCGACGACAAAGTGATGAAGCAGCTGAAGCGGCGGAGATACACCGGCTGGGGCAGGCTGAGCCGGAAG
CTGATCAACGGCATCCGGGACAAGCAGTCCGGCAAGACAATCCTGGATTTCCTGAAGTCCGACGGCTTCG
CCAACAGAAACTTCATGCAGCTGATCCACGACGACAGCCTGACCTTTAAAGAGGACATCCAGAAAGCCCA
GGTGTCCGGCCAGGGCGATAGCCTGCACGAGCACATTGCCAATCTGGCCGGCAGCCCCGCCATTAAGAAG
GGCATCCTGCAGACAGTGAAGGTGGTGGACGAGCTCGTGAAAGTGATGGGCCGGCACAAGCCCGAGAACA
TCGTGATCGAAATGGCCAGAGAGAACCAGACCACCCAGAAGGGACAGAAGAACAGCCGCGAGAGAATGAA
GCGGATCGAAGAGGGCATCAAAGAGCTGGGCAGCCAGATCCTGAAAGAACACCCCGTGGAAAACACCCAG
CTGCAGAACGAGAAGCTGTACCTGTACTACCTGCAGAATGGGCGGGATATGTACGTGGACCAGGAACTGG
ACATCAACCGGCTGTCCGACTACGATGTGGACCATATCGTGCCTCAGAGCTTTCTGAAGGACGACTCCAT
CGACAACAAGGTGCTGACCAGAAGCGACAAGAACCGGGGCAAGAGCGACAACGTGCCCTCCGAAGAGGTC
GTGAAGAAGATGAAGAACTACTGGCGGCAGCTGCTGAACGCCAAGCTGATTACCCAGAGAAAGTTCGACA
ATCTGACCAAGGCCGAGAGAGGCGGCCTGAGCGAACTGGATAAGGCCGGCTTCATCAAGAGACAGCTGGT
GGAAACCCGGCAGATCACAAAGCACGTGGCACAGATCCTGGACTCCCGGATGAACACTAAGTACGACGAG
AATGACAAGCTGATCCGGGAAGTGAAAGTGATCACCCTGAAGTCCAAGCTGGTGTCCGATTTCCGGAAGG
ATTTCCAGTTTTACAAAGTGCGCGAGATCAACAACTACCACCACGCCCACGACGCCTACCTGAACGCCGT
CGTGGGAACCGCCCTGATCAAAAAGTACCCTAAGCTGGAAAGCGAGTTCGTGTACGGCGACTACAAGGTG
TACGACGTGCGGAAGATGATCGCCAAGAGCGAGCAGGAAATCGGCAAGGCTACCGCCAAGTACTTCTTCT
ACAGCAACATCATGAACTTTTTCAAGACCGAGATTACCCTGGCCAACGGCGAGATCCGGAAGCGGCCTCT
GATCGAGACAAACGGCGAAACCGGGGAGATCGTGTGGGATAAGGGCCGGGATTTTGCCACCGTGCGGAAA
GTGCTGAGCATGCCCCAAGTGAATATCGTGAAAAAGACCGAGGTGCAGACAGGCGGCTTCAGCAAAGAGT
CTATCCTGCCCAAGAGGAACAGCGATAAGCTGATCGCCAGAAAGAAGGACTGGGACCCTAAGAAGTACGG
CGGCTTCGACAGCCCCACCGTGGCCTATTCTGTGCTGGTGGTGGCCAAAGTGGAAAAGGGCAAGTCCAAG
AAACTGAAGAGTGTGAAAGAGCTGCTGGGGATCACCATCATGGAAAGAAGCAGCTTCGAGAAGAATCCCA
TCGACTTTCTGGAAGCCAAGGGCTACAAAGAAGTGAAAAAGGACCTGATCATCAAGCTGCCTAAGTACTC
CCTGTTCGAGCTGGAAAACGGCCGGAAGAGAATGCTGGCCTCTGCCGGCGAACTGCAGAAGGGAAACGAA
CTGGCCCTGCCCTCCAAATATGTGAACTTCCTGTACCTGGCCAGCCACTATGAGAAGCTGAAGGGCTCCC
CCGAGGATAATGAGCAGAAACAGCTGTTTGTGGAACAGCACAAGCACTACCTGGACGAGATCATCGAGCA
GATCAGCGAGTTCTCCAAGAGAGTGATCCTGGCCGACGCTAATCTGGACAAAGTGCTGTCCGCCTACAAC
AAGCACCGGGATAAGCCCATCAGAGAGCAGGCCGAGAATATCATCCACCTGTTTACCCTGACCAATCTGG
GAGCCCCTGCCGCCTTCAAGTACTTTGACACCACCATCGACCGGAAGAGGTACACCAGCACCAAAGAGGT
GCTGGACGCCACCCTGATCCACCAGAGCATCACCGGCCTGTACGAGACACGGATCGACCTGTCTCAGCTG
GGAGGCGACGCCTATCCCTATGACGTGCCCGATTATGCCAGCCTGGGCAGCGGCTCCCCCAAGAAAAAAC
GCAAGGTGGAAGATCCTAAGAAAAAGCGGAAAGTGGACTGAACGCGTAAATGATTGCAGATCCACTAGTT
CTAGAGCTCGCTGATCAGCCTCGACTGTGCCTTCTAGTTGCCAGCCATCTGTTGTTTGCCCCTCCCCCGT
GCCTTCCTTGACCCTGGAAGGTGCCACTCCCACTGTCCTTTCCTAATAAAATGAGGAAATTGCATCGCAT
TGTCTGAGTAGGTGTCATTCTATTCTGGGGGGTGGGGTGGGGCAGGACAGCAAGGGGGAGGATTGGGAAG
ACAATAGCAGGCATGCTGGGGATGCGGTGGGCTCTATGGCTTCTGAGGCGGAAAGAACCAGCTGGGGCTC
GAGATCCACTAGTTCTAGCCTCGAGGCTAGAGCGGCCCCGGTGCCTAGAGAAGGTGGCGCGGGGTAAACT
GGGAAAGTGATGTCGTGTACTGGCTCCGCCTTTTTCCCGAGGGTGGGGGAGAACCGTATATAAGTGCAGT
AGTCGCCGTGAACGTTCTTTTTCGCAACGGGTTTGCCGCCAGAACACAGGTAAGTGCCGTGTGTGGTTCC
CGCGGGCCTGGCCTCTTTACGGGTTATGGCCCTTGCGTGCCTTGAATTACTTCCACCTGGCTGCAGTACG
TGATTCTTGATCCCGAGCTTCGGGTTGGAAGTGGGTGGGAGAGTTCGAGGCCTTGCGCTTAAGGAGCCCC
TTCGCCTCGTGCTTGAGTTGAGGCCTGGCCTGGGCGCTGGGGCCGCCGCGTGCGAATCTGGTGGCACCTT
CGCGCCTGTCTCGCTGCTTTCGATAAGTCTCTAGCCATTTAAAATTTTTGATGACCTGCTGCGACGCTTT
TTTTCTGGCAAGATAGTCTTGTAAATGCGGGCCAAGATCTGCACACTGGTATTTCGGTTTTTGGGGCCGC
GGGCGGCGACGGGGCCCGTGCGTCCCAGCGCACATGTTCGGCGAGGCGGGGCCTGCGAGCGCGGCCACCG
AGAATCGGACGGGGGTAGTCTCAAGCTGGCCGGCCTGCTCTGGTGCCTGGCCTCGCGCCGCCGTGTATCG
CCCCGCCCTGGGCGGCAAGGCTGGCCCGGTCGGCACCAGTTGCGTGAGCGGAAAGATGGCCGCTTCCCGG
CCCTGCTGCAGGGAGCTCAAAATGGAGGACGCGGCGCTCGGGAGAGCGGGCGGGTGAGTCACCCACACAA
AGGAAAAGGGCCTTTCCGTCCTCAGCCGTCGCTTCATGTGACTCCACGGAGTACCGGGCGCCGTCCAGGC
ACCTCGATTAGTTCTCGAGCTTTTGGAGTACGTCGTCTTTAGGTTGGGGGGAGGGGTTTTATGCGATGGA
GTTTCCCCACACTGAGTGGGTGGAGACTGAAGTTAGGCCAGCTTGGCACTTGATGTAATTCTCCTTGGAA
TTTGCCCTTTTTGAGTTTGGATCTTGGTTCATTCTCAAGCCTCAGACAGTGGTTCAAAGTTTTTTTCTTC
CATTTCAGGTGTCGTGAGCGATCGCATCGACAGTGTTTAAACGCCACCATGGTGAGCAAGGGCGAGGAGC
TGTTCACCGGGGTGGTGCCCATCCTGGTCGAGCTGGACGGCGACGTAAACGGCCACAAGTTCAGCGTGAG
GGGCGAGGGCGAGGGCGATGCCACCAACGGCAAGCTGACCCTGAAGTTCATCTGCACCACCGGCAAGCTG
CCCGTGCCCTGGCCCACCCTCGTGACCACCCTGAGCCACGGCGTGCAGTGCTTCGCCCGCTACCCCGACC
ACATGAAGCAGCACGACTTCTTCAAGTCCGCCATGCCCGAAGGCTACGTCCAGGAGCGCACCATCTTCTT
CAAGGACGACGGCACCTACAAGACCCGCGCCGAGGTGAAGTTCGAGGGCGACACCCTGGTGAACCGCATC
GAGCTGAAGGGCGTCGACTTCAAGGAGGACGGCAACATCCTGGGGCACAAGCTGGAGTACAACTTCAACA
GCCACAACATCTATATCATGGCCGTCAAGCAGAAGAACGGCATCAAGGTGAACTTCAAGATCCGCCACAA
CGTGGAGGACGGCAGCGTGCAGCTCGCCGACCACTACCAGCAGAACACCCCCATCGGCGACGGCCCCGTG
CTGCTGCCCGACAGCCACTACCTGAGCACCCAGTCCGTGCTGAGCAAAGACCCCAACGAGAAGCGCGATC
ACATGGTCCTGCTGGAGTTCCGCACCGCCGCCGGGATCACTCTCGGCATGGACGAGCTGTACAAGTGAGA
ATTCCTAGAGCTCGCTGATCAGCCTCGACTGTGCCTTCTAGTTGCCAGCCATCTGTTGTTTGCCCCTCCC
CCGTGCCTTCCTTGACCCTGGAAGGTGCCACTCCCACTGTCCTTTCCTAATAAAATGAGGAAATTGCATC
GCATTGTCTGAGTAGGTGTCATTCTATTCTGGGGGGTGGGGTGGGGCAGGACAGCAAGGGGGAGGATTGG
GAAGAGAATAGCAGGCATGCGTTTAAACATTAGTCGACAGGGCCGCCACTGGCCGTCGTTTTACAACGTC
GTGACTGGGAAAACCCTGGCGTTACCCAACTTAATCGCCTTGCAGCACATCCCCCTTTCGCCAGCTGGCG
TAATAGCGAAGAGGCCCGCACCGATCGCCCTTCCCAACAGTTGCGCAGCCTGAATGGCGAATGGG
[124 nt withheld, positions 8956-9079]
C
[91 nt withheld, positions 9081-9171]
A
[49 nt withheld, positions 9173-9221]
CCTTTGACGTTGGAGTCCACGTTCTTT
[37 nt withheld, positions 9249-9285]
ACCCTATCTCGGTCTATTCTTTTGATTTATAAGGGATTTTGCCGATTTCGGCCTATTGGTTAAAAAATGA
GCTGATTTAACAAAAATTTAACGCGAATTTTAACAAAATATTAACGCTTACAATTTAGGTGGCACTTTTC
GGGGAAATGTGCGCGGAACCCCTATTTGTTTATTTTTCTAAATACATTCAAATATGTATCCGCTCATGAG
ACAATAACCCTGATAAATGCTTCAATAATATTGAAAAAGGAAGAGTATGAGTATTCAACATTTCCGTGTC
GCCCTTATTCCCTTTTTTGCGGCATTTTGCCTTCCTGTTTTTGCTCACCCAGAAACGCTGGTGAAAGTAA
AAGATGCTGAAGATCAGTTGGGTGCACGAGTGGGTTACATCGAACTGGATCTCAACAGCGGTAAGATCCT
TGAGAGTTTTCGCCCCGAAGAACGTTTTCCAATGATGAGCACTTTTAAAGTTCTGCTATGTGGCGCGGTA
TTATCCCGTATTGACGCCGGGCAAGAGCAACTCGGTCGCCGCATACACTATTCTCAGAATGACTTGGTTG
AGTACTCACCAGTCACAGAAAAGCATCTTACGGATGGCATGACAGTAAGAGAATTATGCAGTGCTGCCAT
AACCATGAGTGATAACACTGCGGCCAACTTACTTCTGACAACGATCGGAGGACCGAAGGAGCTAACCGCT
TTTTTGCACAACATGGGGGATCATGTAACTCGCCTTGATCGTTGGGAACCGGAGCTGAATGAAGCCATAC
CAAACGACGAGCGTGACACCACGATGCCTGTAGCAATGGCAACAACGTTGCGCAAACTATTAACTGGCGA
ACTACTTACTCTAGCTTCCCGGCAACAATTAATAGACTGGATGGAGGCGGATAAAGTTGCAGGACCACTT
CTGCGCTCGGCCCTTCCGGCTGGCTGGTTTATTGCTGATAAATCTGGAGCCGGTGAGCGTGGGTCTCGCG
GTATCATTGCAGCACTGGGGCCAGATGGTAAGCCCTCCCGTATCGTAGTTATCTACACGACGGGGAGTCA
GGCAACTATGGATGAACGAAATAGACAGATCGCTGAGATAGGTGCCTCACTGATTAAGCATTGGTAACTG
TCAGACCAAGTTTACTCATATATACTTTAGATTGATTTAAAACTTCATTTTTAATTTAAAAGGATCTAGG
TGAAGATCCTTTTTGATAATCTCATGACCAAAATCCCTTAACGTGAGTTTTCGTTCCACTGAGCGTCAGA
CCCCGTAGAAAAGATCAAAGGATCTTCTTGAGATCCTTTTTTTCTGCGCGTAATCTGCTGCTTGCAAACA
AAAAAACCACCGCTACCAGCGGTGGTTTGTTTGCCGGATCAAGAGCTACCAACTCTTTTTCCGAAGGTAA
CTGGCTTCAGCAGAGCGCAGATACCAAATACTGTCCTTCTAGTGTAGCCGTAGTTAGGCCACCACTTCAA
GAACTCTGTAGCACCGCCTACATACCTCGCTCTGCTAATCCTGTTACCAGTGGCTGCTGCCAGTGGCGAT
AAGTCGTGTCTTACCGGGTTGGACTCAAGACGATAGTTACCGGATAAGGCGCAGCGGTCGGGCTGAACGG
GGGGTTCGTGCACACAGCCCAGCTTGGAGCGAACGACCTACACCGAACTGAGATACCTACAGCGTGAGCT
ATGAGAAAGCGCCACGCTTCCCGAAGGGAGAAAGGCGGACAGGTATCCGGTAAGCGGCAGGGTCGGAACA
GGAGAGCGCACGAGGGAGCTTCCAGGGGGAAACGCCTGGTATCTTTATAGTCCTGTCGGGTTTCGCCACC
TCTGACTTGAGCGTCGATTTTTGTGATGCTCGTCAGGGGGGCGGAGCCTATGGAAAAACGCCAGCAACGC
GGCCTTTTTACGGTTCCTGGCCTTTTGCTGGCCTTTTGCTCACATGTTCTTTCCTGCGTTATCCCCTGAT
TCTGTGGATAACCGTATTACCGCCTTTGAGTGAGCTGATACCGCTCGCCGCAGCCGAACGACCGAGCGCA
GCGAGTCAGTGAGCGAGGAAGCGGAAGAGCGCCCAATACGCAAACCGCCTCTCCCCGCGCGTTGGCCGAT
TCATTAATGCAGCTGGCACGACAGGTTTCCCGACTGGAAAGCGGGCAGTGAGCGCAACGCAATTAATGTG
AGTTAGCTCACTCATTAGGCACCCCAGGCTTTACACTTTATGCTTCCGGCTCGTATGTTGTGTGGAATTG
TGAGCGGATAACAATTTCAC
