Features (pLannotate 1.2.2; 25 found; start..end, strand, type, name):
     43..283     +  promoter       U6 promoter: RNA polymerase III promoter for human U6 snRNA
    293..312     +  misc_feature   HA-L (fragment): left homology arm from intron 1 of the mouse Rosa26 gene (Soriano, 1999)
    313..388     +  misc_RNA       gRNA scaffold: guide RNA scaffold for the Streptococcus pyogenes CRISPR/Cas9 system
    423..802     +  enhancer       CMV enhancer: human cytomegalovirus immediate early enhancer
    804..1081    +  promoter       chicken β-actin promoter: No description available
   1082..2098    +  intron         chimeric intron: chimera between introns from chicken β-actin and rabbit β-globin
   2111..2129    +  promoter       T7 promoter: promoter for bacteriophage T7 RNA polymerase
   2140..3858    +  CDS            Cas9(N): N-terminal portion of Streptococcus pyogenes Cas9 (Zetsche et al., 2015)
   3745..6243    +  CDS            Cas9(C): C-terminal portion of Streptococcus pyogenes Cas9 (Zetsche et al., 2015)
   6363..6381    -  misc_feature   MCS (fragment): pBluescript multiple cloning site
   6399..6623    +  polyA_signal   bGH poly(A) signal: bovine growth hormone polyadenylation signal
   6627..6648    +  promoter       SV40 promoter (fragment): SV40 enhancer and early promoter
   6694..6843    +  promoter       EF-1α core promoter (fragment): core promoter for human elongation factor EF-1α
   6844..7782    +  intron         EF-1α intron A: intron upstream of the start codon of human EF-1α
   7823..8539    +  CDS            EBFP2: EBFP2 is a basic (constitutively fluorescent) blue fluorescent protein published in 2007, derived from Aequorea victoria. It is reported to be a rapidly-maturing monomer with moderate acid sensitivity.
   8573..8684    +  polyA_signal   bGH poly(A) signal: bovine growth hormone polyadenylation signal
   8801..8955    +  CDS            lacZα (fragment): LacZα fragment of β-galactosidase; lacZ fragment
   8986..9414    -  rep_origin     f1 ori (sequence partly withheld): f1 bacteriophage origin of replication; arrow indicates direction of (+) strand synthesis
   9441..9545    +  promoter       AmpR promoter: bla
   9546..10406   +  CDS            AmpR: β-lactamase; bla; confers resistance to ampicillin, carbenicillin, and related antibiotics
  10577..11165   +  rep_origin     ori: high-copy-number ColE1/pMB1/pBR322/pUC origin of replication
  11348..11440   +  CDS            lacI (fragment): lac repressor; lacI; The lac repressor binds to the lac operator to inhibit transcription in E. coli. This inhibition can be relieved by adding lactose or isopropyl-β-D-thiogalactopyranoside (IPTG).
  11453..11474   +  protein_bind   CAP binding site: CAP binding activates transcription in the presence of cAMP. E. coli catabolite activator protein
  11489..11519   +  promoter       lac promoter: promoter for the E. coli lac operon
  11523..11545   +  protein_bind   lac operator (fragment): The lac repressor binds to the lac operator to inhibit transcription in E. coli. This inhibition can be relieved by adding lactose or isopropyl-β-D-thiogalactopyranoside (IPTG). lac repressor encoded by lacI
>Addgene plasmid #118998 | pU6Rosa-CAG-Cas9 | addgene full sequence | sequence record 232949 | Addgene NGS Result
ACAGGAAACAGCTATGACCATGAGGCGCGCCCCCCCTTCACCGAGGGCCTATTTCCCATGATTCCTTCAT
ATTTGCATATACGATACAAGGCTGTTAGAGAGATAATTGGAATTAATTTGACTGTAAACACAAAGATATT
AGTACAAAATACGTGACGTAGAAAGTAATAATTTCTTGGGTAGTTTGCAGTTTTAAAATTATGTTTTAAA
ATGGACTATCATATGCTTACCGTAACTTGAAAGTATTTCGATTTCTTGGCTTTATATATCTTGTGGAAAG
GACGAAACACCGACTCCAGTCTTTCTAGAAGAGTTTTAGAGCTAGAAATAGCAAGTTAAAATAAGGCTAG
TCCGTTATCAACTTGAAAAAGTGGCACCGAGTCGGTGCTTTTTTTGATCCAAGGGTGGGGCGCGCCGGAT
TCGACATTGATTATTGACTAGTTATTAATAGTAATCAATTACGGGGTCATTAGTTCATAGCCCATATATG
GAGTTCCGCGTTACATAACTTACGGTAAATGGCCCGCCTGGCTGACCGCCCAACGACCCCCGCCCATTGA
CGTCAATAATGACGTATGTTCCCATAGTAACGCCAATAGGGACTTTCCATTGACGTCAATGGGTGGAGTA
TTTACGGTAAACTGCCCACTTGGCAGTACATCAAGTGTATCATATGCCAAGTACGCCCCCTATTGACGTC
AATGACGGTAAATGGCCCGCCTGGCATTATGCCCAGTACATGACCTTATGGGACTTTCCTACTTGGCAGT
ACATCTACGTATTAGTCATCGCTATTACCATGGTCGAGGTGAGCCCCACGTTCTGCTTCACTCTCCCCAT
CTCCCCCCCCTCCCCACCCCCAATTTTGTATTTATTTATTTTTTAATTATTTTGTGCAGCGATGGGGGCG
GGGGGGGGGGGGGGGCGCGCGCCAGGCGGGGCGGGGCGGGGCGAGGGGCGGGGCGGGGCGAGGCGGAGAG
GTGCGGCGGCAGCCAATCAGAGCGGCGCGCTCCGAAAGTTTCCTTTTATGGCGAGGCGGCGGCGGCGGCG
GCCCTATAAAAAGCGAAGCGCGCGGCGGGCGGGAGTCGCTGCGCGCTGCCTTCGCCCCGTGCCCCGCTCC
GCCGCCGCCTCGCGCCGCCCGCCCCGGCTCTGACTGACCGCGTTACTCCCACAGGTGAGCGGGCGGGACG
GCCCTTCTCCTCCGGGCTGTAATTAGCGCTTGGTTTAATGACGGCTTGTTTCTTTTCTGTGGCTGCGTGA
AAGCCTTGAGGGGCTCCGGGAGGGCCCTTTGTGCGGGGGGAGCGGCTCGGGGGGTGCGTGCGTGTGTGTG
TGCGTGGGGAGCGCCGCGTGCGGCTCCGCGCTGCCCGGCGGCTGTGAGCGCTGCGGGCGCGGCGCGGGGC
TTTGTGCGCTCCGCAGTGTGCGCGAGGGGAGCGCGGCCGGGGGCGGTGCCCCGCGGTGCGGGGGGGGCTG
CGAGGGGAACAAAGGCTGCGTGCGGGGTGTGTGCGTGGGGGGGTGAGCAGGGGGTGTGGGCGCGTCGGTC
GGGCTGCAACCCCCCCTGCACCCCCCTCCCCGAGTTGCTGAGCACGGCCCGGCTTCGGGTGCGGGGCTCC
GTACGGGGCGTGGCGCGGGGCTCGCCGTGCCGGGCGGGGGGTGGCGGCAGGTGGGGGTGCCGGGCGGGGC
GGGGCCGCCTCGGGCCGGGGAGGGCTCGGGGGAGGGGCGCGGCGGCCCCCGGAGCGCCGGCGGCTGTCGA
GGCGCGGCGAGCCGCAGCCATTGCCTTTTATGGTAATCGTGCGAGAGGGCGCAGGGACTTCCTTTGTCCC
AAATCTGTGCGGAGCCGAAATCTGGGAGGCGCCGCCGCACCCCCTCTAGCGGGCGCGGGGCGAAGCGGTG
CGGCGCCGGCAGGAAGGAAATGGGCGGGGAGGGCCTTCGTGCGTCGCCGCGCCGCCGTCCCCTTCTCCCT
CTCCAGCCTCGGGGCTGTCCGCGGGGGGACGGCTGCCTTCGGGGGGGACGGGGCAGGGCGGGGTTCGGCT
TCTGGCGTGTGACCGGCGGCTCTAGAGCCTCTGCTAACCATGTTCATGCCTTCTTCTTTTTCCTACAGAT
CCTTAATTAATAATACGACTCACTATAGGGGCCGCCACCATGGACAAGAAGTACAGCATCGGCCTGGACA
TCGGCACCAACTCTGTGGGCTGGGCCGTGATCACCGACGAGTACAAGGTGCCCAGCAAGAAATTCAAGGT
GCTGGGCAACACCGACCGGCACAGCATCAAGAAGAACCTGATCGGAGCCCTGCTGTTCGACAGCGGCGAA
ACAGCCGAGGCCACCCGGCTGAAGAGAACCGCCAGAAGAAGATACACCAGACGGAAGAACCGGATCTGCT
ATCTGCAAGAGATCTTCAGCAACGAGATGGCCAAGGTGGACGACAGCTTCTTCCACAGACTGGAAGAGTC
CTTCCTGGTGGAAGAGGATAAGAAGCACGAGCGGCACCCCATCTTCGGCAACATCGTGGACGAGGTGGCC
TACCACGAGAAGTACCCCACCATCTACCACCTGAGAAAGAAACTGGTGGACAGCACCGACAAGGCCGACC
TGCGGCTGATCTATCTGGCCCTGGCCCACATGATCAAGTTCCGGGGCCACTTCCTGATCGAGGGCGACCT
GAACCCCGACAACAGCGACGTGGACAAGCTGTTCATCCAGCTGGTGCAGACCTACAACCAGCTGTTCGAG
GAAAACCCCATCAACGCCAGCGGCGTGGACGCCAAGGCCATCCTGTCTGCCAGACTGAGCAAGAGCAGAC
GGCTGGAAAATCTGATCGCCCAGCTGCCCGGCGAGAAGAAGAATGGCCTGTTCGGCAACCTGATTGCCCT
GAGCCTGGGCCTGACCCCCAACTTCAAGAGCAACTTCGACCTGGCCGAGGATGCCAAACTGCAGCTGAGC
AAGGACACCTACGACGACGACCTGGACAACCTGCTGGCCCAGATCGGCGACCAGTACGCCGACCTGTTTC
TGGCCGCCAAGAACCTGTCCGACGCCATCCTGCTGAGCGACATCCTGAGAGTGAACACCGAGATCACCAA
GGCCCCCCTGAGCGCCTCTATGATCAAGAGATACGACGAGCACCACCAGGACCTGACCCTGCTGAAAGCT
CTCGTGCGGCAGCAGCTGCCTGAGAAGTACAAAGAGATTTTCTTCGACCAGAGCAAGAACGGCTACGCCG
GCTACATTGACGGCGGAGCCAGCCAGGAAGAGTTCTACAAGTTCATCAAGCCCATCCTGGAAAAGATGGA
CGGCACCGAGGAACTGCTCGTGAAGCTGAACAGAGAGGACCTGCTGCGGAAGCAGCGGACCTTCGACAAC
GGCAGCATCCCCCACCAGATCCACCTGGGAGAGCTGCACGCCATTCTGCGGCGGCAGGAAGATTTTTACC
CATTCCTGAAGGACAACCGGGAAAAGATCGAGAAGATCCTGACCTTCCGCATCCCCTACTACGTGGGCCC
TCTGGCCAGGGGAAACAGCAGATTCGCCTGGATGACCAGAAAGAGCGAGGAAACCATCACCCCCTGGAAC
TTCGAGGAAGTGGTGGACAAGGGCGCTTCCGCCCAGAGCTTCATCGAGCGGATGACCAACTTCGATAAGA
ACCTGCCCAACGAGAAGGTGCTGCCCAAGCACAGCCTGCTGTACGAGTACTTCACCGTGTATAACGAGCT
GACCAAAGTGAAATACGTGACCGAGGGAATGAGAAAGCCCGCCTTCCTGAGCGGCGAGCAGAAAAAGGCC
ATCGTGGACCTGCTGTTCAAGACCAACCGGAAAGTGACCGTGAAGCAGCTGAAAGAGGACTACTTCAAGA
AAATCGAGTGCTTCGACTCCGTGGAAATCTCCGGCGTGGAAGATCGGTTCAACGCCTCCCTGGGCACATA
CCACGATCTGCTGAAAATTATCAAGGACAAGGACTTCCTGGACAATGAGGAAAACGAGGACATTCTGGAA
GATATCGTGCTGACCCTGACACTGTTTGAGGACAGAGAGATGATCGAGGAACGGCTGAAAACCTATGCCC
ACCTGTTCGACGACAAAGTGATGAAGCAGCTGAAGCGGCGGAGATACACCGGCTGGGGCAGGCTGAGCCG
GAAGCTGATCAACGGCATCCGGGACAAGCAGTCCGGCAAGACAATCCTGGATTTCCTGAAGTCCGACGGC
TTCGCCAACAGAAACTTCATGCAGCTGATCCACGACGACAGCCTGACCTTTAAAGAGGACATCCAGAAAG
CCCAGGTGTCCGGCCAGGGCGATAGCCTGCACGAGCACATTGCCAATCTGGCCGGCAGCCCCGCCATTAA
GAAGGGCATCCTGCAGACAGTGAAGGTGGTGGACGAGCTCGTGAAAGTGATGGGCCGGCACAAGCCCGAG
AACATCGTGATCGAAATGGCCAGAGAGAACCAGACCACCCAGAAGGGACAGAAGAACAGCCGCGAGAGAA
TGAAGCGGATCGAAGAGGGCATCAAAGAGCTGGGCAGCCAGATCCTGAAAGAACACCCCGTGGAAAACAC
CCAGCTGCAGAACGAGAAGCTGTACCTGTACTACCTGCAGAATGGGCGGGATATGTACGTGGACCAGGAA
CTGGACATCAACCGGCTGTCCGACTACGATGTGGACCATATCGTGCCTCAGAGCTTTCTGAAGGACGACT
CCATCGACAACAAGGTGCTGACCAGAAGCGACAAGAACCGGGGCAAGAGCGACAACGTGCCCTCCGAAGA
GGTCGTGAAGAAGATGAAGAACTACTGGCGGCAGCTGCTGAACGCCAAGCTGATTACCCAGAGAAAGTTC
GACAATCTGACCAAGGCCGAGAGAGGCGGCCTGAGCGAACTGGATAAGGCCGGCTTCATCAAGAGACAGC
TGGTGGAAACCCGGCAGATCACAAAGCACGTGGCACAGATCCTGGACTCCCGGATGAACACTAAGTACGA
CGAGAATGACAAGCTGATCCGGGAAGTGAAAGTGATCACCCTGAAGTCCAAGCTGGTGTCCGATTTCCGG
AAGGATTTCCAGTTTTACAAAGTGCGCGAGATCAACAACTACCACCACGCCCACGACGCCTACCTGAACG
CCGTCGTGGGAACCGCCCTGATCAAAAAGTACCCTAAGCTGGAAAGCGAGTTCGTGTACGGCGACTACAA
GGTGTACGACGTGCGGAAGATGATCGCCAAGAGCGAGCAGGAAATCGGCAAGGCTACCGCCAAGTACTTC
TTCTACAGCAACATCATGAACTTTTTCAAGACCGAGATTACCCTGGCCAACGGCGAGATCCGGAAGCGGC
CTCTGATCGAGACAAACGGCGAAACCGGGGAGATCGTGTGGGATAAGGGCCGGGATTTTGCCACCGTGCG
GAAAGTGCTGAGCATGCCCCAAGTGAATATCGTGAAAAAGACCGAGGTGCAGACAGGCGGCTTCAGCAAA
GAGTCTATCCTGCCCAAGAGGAACAGCGATAAGCTGATCGCCAGAAAGAAGGACTGGGACCCTAAGAAGT
ACGGCGGCTTCGACAGCCCCACCGTGGCCTATTCTGTGCTGGTGGTGGCCAAAGTGGAAAAGGGCAAGTC
CAAGAAACTGAAGAGTGTGAAAGAGCTGCTGGGGATCACCATCATGGAAAGAAGCAGCTTCGAGAAGAAT
CCCATCGACTTTCTGGAAGCCAAGGGCTACAAAGAAGTGAAAAAGGACCTGATCATCAAGCTGCCTAAGT
ACTCCCTGTTCGAGCTGGAAAACGGCCGGAAGAGAATGCTGGCCTCTGCCGGCGAACTGCAGAAGGGAAA
CGAACTGGCCCTGCCCTCCAAATATGTGAACTTCCTGTACCTGGCCAGCCACTATGAGAAGCTGAAGGGC
TCCCCCGAGGATAATGAGCAGAAACAGCTGTTTGTGGAACAGCACAAGCACTACCTGGACGAGATCATCG
AGCAGATCAGCGAGTTCTCCAAGAGAGTGATCCTGGCCGACGCTAATCTGGACAAAGTGCTGTCCGCCTA
CAACAAGCACCGGGATAAGCCCATCAGAGAGCAGGCCGAGAATATCATCCACCTGTTTACCCTGACCAAT
CTGGGAGCCCCTGCCGCCTTCAAGTACTTTGACACCACCATCGACCGGAAGAGGTACACCAGCACCAAAG
AGGTGCTGGACGCCACCCTGATCCACCAGAGCATCACCGGCCTGTACGAGACACGGATCGACCTGTCTCA
GCTGGGAGGCGACGCCTATCCCTATGACGTGCCCGATTATGCCAGCCTGGGCAGCGGCTCCCCCAAGAAA
AAACGCAAGGTGGAAGATCCTAAGAAAAAGCGGAAAGTGGACTGAACGCGTAAATGATTGCAGATCCACT
AGTTCTAGAGCTCGCTGATCAGCCTCGACTGTGCCTTCTAGTTGCCAGCCATCTGTTGTTTGCCCCTCCC
CCGTGCCTTCCTTGACCCTGGAAGGTGCCACTCCCACTGTCCTTTCCTAATAAAATGAGGAAATTGCATC
GCATTGTCTGAGTAGGTGTCATTCTATTCTGGGGGGTGGGGTGGGGCAGGACAGCAAGGGGGAGGATTGG
GAAGACAATAGCAGGCATGCTGGGGATGCGGTGGGCTCTATGGCTTCTGAGGCGGAAAGAACCAGCTGGG
GCTCGAGATCCACTAGTTCTAGCCTCGAGGCTAGAGCGGCCCCGGTGCCTAGAGAAGGTGGCGCGGGGTA
AACTGGGAAAGTGATGTCGTGTACTGGCTCCGCCTTTTTCCCGAGGGTGGGGGAGAACCGTATATAAGTG
CAGTAGTCGCCGTGAACGTTCTTTTTCGCAACGGGTTTGCCGCCAGAACACAGGTAAGTGCCGTGTGTGG
TTCCCGCGGGCCTGGCCTCTTTACGGGTTATGGCCCTTGCGTGCCTTGAATTACTTCCACCTGGCTGCAG
TACGTGATTCTTGATCCCGAGCTTCGGGTTGGAAGTGGGTGGGAGAGTTCGAGGCCTTGCGCTTAAGGAG
CCCCTTCGCCTCGTGCTTGAGTTGAGGCCTGGCCTGGGCGCTGGGGCCGCCGCGTGCGAATCTGGTGGCA
CCTTCGCGCCTGTCTCGCTGCTTTCGATAAGTCTCTAGCCATTTAAAATTTTTGATGACCTGCTGCGACG
CTTTTTTTCTGGCAAGATAGTCTTGTAAATGCGGGCCAAGATCTGCACACTGGTATTTCGGTTTTTGGGG
CCGCGGGCGGCGACGGGGCCCGTGCGTCCCAGCGCACATGTTCGGCGAGGCGGGGCCTGCGAGCGCGGCC
ACCGAGAATCGGACGGGGGTAGTCTCAAGCTGGCCGGCCTGCTCTGGTGCCTGGCCTCGCGCCGCCGTGT
ATCGCCCCGCCCTGGGCGGCAAGGCTGGCCCGGTCGGCACCAGTTGCGTGAGCGGAAAGATGGCCGCTTC
CCGGCCCTGCTGCAGGGAGCTCAAAATGGAGGACGCGGCGCTCGGGAGAGCGGGCGGGTGAGTCACCCAC
ACAAAGGAAAAGGGCCTTTCCGTCCTCAGCCGTCGCTTCATGTGACTCCACGGAGTACCGGGCGCCGTCC
AGGCACCTCGATTAGTTCTCGAGCTTTTGGAGTACGTCGTCTTTAGGTTGGGGGGAGGGGTTTTATGCGA
TGGAGTTTCCCCACACTGAGTGGGTGGAGACTGAAGTTAGGCCAGCTTGGCACTTGATGTAATTCTCCTT
GGAATTTGCCCTTTTTGAGTTTGGATCTTGGTTCATTCTCAAGCCTCAGACAGTGGTTCAAAGTTTTTTT
CTTCCATTTCAGGTGTCGTGAGCGATCGCATCGACAGTGTTTAAACGCCACCATGGTGAGCAAGGGCGAG
GAGCTGTTCACCGGGGTGGTGCCCATCCTGGTCGAGCTGGACGGCGACGTAAACGGCCACAAGTTCAGCG
TGAGGGGCGAGGGCGAGGGCGATGCCACCAACGGCAAGCTGACCCTGAAGTTCATCTGCACCACCGGCAA
GCTGCCCGTGCCCTGGCCCACCCTCGTGACCACCCTGAGCCACGGCGTGCAGTGCTTCGCCCGCTACCCC
GACCACATGAAGCAGCACGACTTCTTCAAGTCCGCCATGCCCGAAGGCTACGTCCAGGAGCGCACCATCT
TCTTCAAGGACGACGGCACCTACAAGACCCGCGCCGAGGTGAAGTTCGAGGGCGACACCCTGGTGAACCG
CATCGAGCTGAAGGGCGTCGACTTCAAGGAGGACGGCAACATCCTGGGGCACAAGCTGGAGTACAACTTC
AACAGCCACAACATCTATATCATGGCCGTCAAGCAGAAGAACGGCATCAAGGTGAACTTCAAGATCCGCC
ACAACGTGGAGGACGGCAGCGTGCAGCTCGCCGACCACTACCAGCAGAACACCCCCATCGGCGACGGCCC
CGTGCTGCTGCCCGACAGCCACTACCTGAGCACCCAGTCCGTGCTGAGCAAAGACCCCAACGAGAAGCGC
GATCACATGGTCCTGCTGGAGTTCCGCACCGCCGCCGGGATCACTCTCGGCATGGACGAGCTGTACAAGT
GAGAATTCCTAGAGCTCGCTGATCAGCCTCGACTGTGCCTTCTAGTTGCCAGCCATCTGTTGTTTGCCCC
TCCCCCGTGCCTTCCTTGACCCTGGAAGGTGCCACTCCCACTGTCCTTTCCTAATAAAATGAGGAAATTG
CATCGCATTGTCTGAGTAGGTGTCATTCTATTCTGGGGGGTGGGGTGGGGCAGGACAGCAAGGGGGAGGA
TTGGGAAGAGAATAGCAGGCATGCGTTTAAACATTAGTCGACAGGGCCGCCACTGGCCGTCGTTTTACAA
CGTCGTGACTGGGAAAACCCTGGCGTTACCCAACTTAATCGCCTTGCAGCACATCCCCCTTTCGCCAGCT
GGCGTAATAGCGAAGAGGCCCGCACCGATCGCCCTTCCCAACAGTTGCGCAGCCTGAATGGCGAATGGAA
ATTGTAAGCGTTAATATTTTGTTAAAATTCGCGTTAAATTTTTGTTAAATCAGCTCATTTTTTAACCAAT
AGGCCGAAATCGGCAAAATCCCTTATAAATCAAAAGAATAGACCGAGATAGGGT
[37 nt withheld, positions 9085-9121]
AAAGAACGTGGACTCCAACGTCAAAGG
[49 nt withheld, positions 9149-9197]
T
[91 nt withheld, positions 9199-9289]
G
[124 nt withheld, positions 9291-9414]
CAGGTGGCACTTTTCGGGGAAATGTGCGCGGAACCCCTATTTGTTTATTTTTCTAAATACATTCAAATAT
GTATCCGCTCATGAGACAATAACCCTGATAAATGCTTCAATAATATTGAAAAAGGAAGAGTATGAGTATT
CAACATTTCCGTGTCGCCCTTATTCCCTTTTTTGCGGCATTTTGCCTTCCTGTTTTTGCTCACCCAGAAA
CGCTGGTGAAAGTAAAAGATGCTGAAGATCAGTTGGGTGCACGAGTGGGTTACATCGAACTGGATCTCAA
CAGCGGTAAGATCCTTGAGAGTTTTCGCCCCGAAGAACGTTTTCCAATGATGAGCACTTTTAAAGTTCTG
CTATGTGGCGCGGTATTATCCCGTATTGACGCCGGGCAAGAGCAACTCGGTCGCCGCATACACTATTCTC
AGAATGACTTGGTTGAGTACTCACCAGTCACAGAAAAGCATCTTACGGATGGCATGACAGTAAGAGAATT
ATGCAGTGCTGCCATAACCATGAGTGATAACACTGCGGCCAACTTACTTCTGACAACGATCGGAGGACCG
AAGGAGCTAACCGCTTTTTTGCACAACATGGGGGATCATGTAACTCGCCTTGATCGTTGGGAACCGGAGC
TGAATGAAGCCATACCAAACGACGAGCGTGACACCACGATGCCTGTAGCAATGGCAACAACGTTGCGCAA
ACTATTAACTGGCGAACTACTTACTCTAGCTTCCCGGCAACAATTAATAGACTGGATGGAGGCGGATAAA
GTTGCAGGACCACTTCTGCGCTCGGCCCTTCCGGCTGGCTGGTTTATTGCTGATAAATCTGGAGCCGGTG
AGCGTGGGTCTCGCGGTATCATTGCAGCACTGGGGCCAGATGGTAAGCCCTCCCGTATCGTAGTTATCTA
CACGACGGGGAGTCAGGCAACTATGGATGAACGAAATAGACAGATCGCTGAGATAGGTGCCTCACTGATT
AAGCATTGGTAACTGTCAGACCAAGTTTACTCATATATACTTTAGATTGATTTAAAACTTCATTTTTAAT
TTAAAAGGATCTAGGTGAAGATCCTTTTTGATAATCTCATGACCAAAATCCCTTAACGTGAGTTTTCGTT
CCACTGAGCGTCAGACCCCGTAGAAAAGATCAAAGGATCTTCTTGAGATCCTTTTTTTCTGCGCGTAATC
TGCTGCTTGCAAACAAAAAAACCACCGCTACCAGCGGTGGTTTGTTTGCCGGATCAAGAGCTACCAACTC
TTTTTCCGAAGGTAACTGGCTTCAGCAGAGCGCAGATACCAAATACTGTTCTTCTAGTGTAGCCGTAGTT
AGGCCACCACTTCAAGAACTCTGTAGCACCGCCTACATACCTCGCTCTGCTAATCCTGTTACCAGTGGCT
GCTGCCAGTGGCGATAAGTCGTGTCTTACCGGGTTGGACTCAAGACGATAGTTACCGGATAAGGCGCAGC
GGTCGGGCTGAACGGGGGGTTCGTGCACACAGCCCAGCTTGGAGCGAACGACCTACACCGAACTGAGATA
CCTACAGCGTGAGCTATGAGAAAGCGCCACGCTTCCCGAAGGGAGAAAGGCGGACAGGTATCCGGTAAGC
GGCAGGGTCGGAACAGGAGAGCGCACGAGGGAGCTTCCAGGGGGAAACGCCTGGTATCTTTATAGTCCTG
TCGGGTTTCGCCACCTCTGACTTGAGCGTCGATTTTTGTGATGCTCGTCAGGGGGGCGGAGCCTATGGAA
AAACGCCAGCAACGCGGCCTTTTTACGGTTCCTGGCCTTTTGCTGGCCTTTTGCTCACATGTTCTTTCCT
GCGTTATCCCCTGATTCTGTGGATAACCGTATTACCGCCTTTGAGTGAGCTGATACCGCTCGCCGCAGCC
GAACGACCGAGCGCAGCGAGTCAGTGAGCGAGGAAGCGGAAGAGCGCCCAATACGCAAACCGCCTCTCCC
CGCGCGTTGGCCGATTCATTAATGCAGCTGGCACGACAGGTTTCCCGACTGGAAAGCGGGCAGTGAGCGC
AACGCAATTAATGTGAGTTAGCTCACTCATTAGGCACCCCAGGCTTTACACTTTATGCTTCCGGCTCGTA
TGTTGTGTGGAATTGTGAGCGGATAACAATTTCAC
